Addgene plasmid #133705: pCMV HA-DP-1
Purpose: Expression of HA-tagged TFDP1.
Depositing lab: James A. DeCaprio. Depositing organization: Dana-Farber Cancer Institute. Publication: Binding to DNA and the retinoblastoma gene product promoted by complex formation of different E2F family members. Krek W, Livingston DM, Shirodkar S. Science. 1993 Dec 3. 262(5139):1557-60. 10.1126/science.8248803 PubMed 8248803.
Backbone
  Vector backbone: pCMV4
  Backbone size w/o insert (bp): 4900
  Vector type: Mammalian Expression
Growth in bacteria
  Bacterial resistance: Ampicillin, 100 μg/mL
  Growth temperature: 37°C
  Growth strain: DH5alpha
  Copy number: Unknown
Gene/Insert
  Gene/Insert name: TFDP1
  Species: H. sapiens (human)
  GenBank ID: NP_001278694.1
  Entrez Gene: TFDP1 (a.k.a. DILC, DP1, DRTF1, Dp-1)
  Tag / fusion protein: HA (N terminal on insert)
  Cloning method: Restriction Enzyme; 5′ cloning site Unknown (unknown if destroyed)
Terms and licenses: Academic/Nonprofit Terms; Industry Terms: Not Available to Industry
Depositor comments: HMS clone ID number: HsCD00017285
How to cite: pCMV HA-DP-1 was a gift from James A. DeCaprio (Addgene plasmid # 133705 ; http://n2t.net/addgene:133705 ; RRID:Addgene_133705)
