[The description below was written by a language model from this plasmid's Addgene catalogue record and pLannotate feature annotations shown in this document.]
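Description:
pCMV HA-DP-1 is a mammalian expression plasmid, catalogued on the pCMV4 backbone, for producing an N-terminally HA-tagged form of the transcription factor TFDP1 (DP-1), the heterodimerisation partner of E2F family members. The sequenced plasmid is 6,221 nt. It is maintained in E. coli through a high-copy ColE1/pUC-type origin and selected with ampicillin via the bla (AmpR) gene and its own promoter. An f1 phage origin, with an adjoining fragment of M13 gene IV, is also present and would allow single-stranded DNA rescue.

The expression cassette begins with the human cytomegalovirus immediate-early enhancer and promoter, followed by a T7 promoter just upstream of the roughly 1.2 kb DP-1 coding sequence. An SP6 promoter lies downstream in the opposite orientation, so the phage promoters flank the insert and could support in vitro transcription or sequencing. The HA epitope is recorded in the catalogue but is not annotated as a separate feature; it presumably sits in the short interval between the T7 promoter and the annotated reading frame. Downstream processing signals come from an SV40 early-region segment containing the small t intron, partial small t and large T antigen fragments, and the SV40 polyadenylation signal. The short polyomavirus capsid protein matches and the brief HIV-1 LTR hit appear to be incidental homology calls on carried-over viral sequence. An SV40 origin permits episomal amplification in cells expressing large T antigen, such as COS cells.

One discrepancy is worth noting: the catalogue lists the insert as human TFDP1, whereas the automated annotation's best match is mouse Tfdp1. The two orthologues are very similar, so the record alone does not settle the species. The plasmid is suited to transient overexpression of DP-1 with detection or immunoprecipitation through the HA tag, for example in studies of E2F/DP complex formation, DNA binding and association with the retinoblastoma protein.
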