Features (pLannotate 1.2.2; 20 found; start..end, strand, type, name):
      1..380     +  enhancer       CMV enhancer: human cytomegalovirus immediate early enhancer
    381..584     +  promoter       CMV promoter: human cytomegalovirus (CMV) immediate early promoter
    580..613     +  LTR            5' LTR (truncated) (fragment): truncated 5' long terminal repeat (LTR) from HIV-1
    629..647     +  promoter       T7 promoter: promoter for bacteriophage T7 RNA polymerase
    712..1941    +  CDS            Tfdp1: TFDP1_MOUSE - Experimental evidence at protein level: Swiss-Prot protein existence level 1. Can stimulate E2F-dependent transcription. Binds DNA cooperatively with E2F family members through the E2 recognition site, 5'-TTTC[CG]CGC-3', found in the promoter region of a number of genes whose products are involved in cell cycle regulation or in DNA replication. The E2F1:DP complex appears to mediate both cell proliferation and apoptosis. Blocks adipocyte differentiation by repressing CEBPA binding to its target gene promoters (PubMed:20176812). From Mus musculus (Mouse).
   2180..2198    -  promoter       SP6 promoter: promoter for bacteriophage SP6 RNA polymerase
   2206..2280    +  CDS            small t antigen (fragment): SV40 (simian virus 40) small t antigen
   2282..2347    +  intron         small t intron: SV40 (simian virus 40) small t antigen intron
   2477..2497    +  CDS            SV40 NLS: nuclear localization signal of SV40 (simian virus 40) large T antigen
   2504..2638    +  CDS            LT_POVHA (fragment): Protein inferred from homology: Swiss-Prot protein existence level 3. Isoform large T antigen is a key early protein essential for both driving viral replication and inducing cellular transformation. Plays a role in viral genome replication by driving entry of quiescent cells into the cell cycle and by autoregulating the synthesis of viral early mRNA. Displays highly oncogenic activities by corrupting the host cellular checkpoint mechanisms that guard cell division and the transcription, replication, and repair of DNA. Participates in the modulation of cellular gene expression preceeding viral
   2663..2746    +  CDS            large T antigen (fragment): large T antigen from SV40 (simian virus 40)
   2769..2903    +  polyA_signal   SV40 poly(A) signal: SV40 polyadenylation signal
   2905..3273    -  CDS            VP2_POVMC (fragment): Experimental evidence at protein level: Swiss-Prot protein existence level 1. [Isoform VP3]: structural protein that resides within the core of the capsid surrounded by 72 VP1 pentamers. Following virus endocytosis and trafficking to the endoplasmic reticulum, VP2 and VP3 form oligomers and integrate into the endoplasmic reticulum membrane. Heterooligomer VP2-VP3 may create a viroporin for transporting the viral genome across the endoplasmic reticulum membrane to the cytoplasm. Nuclear entry of the viral DNA involves the selective exposure and importin recognition of VP2 or Vp3 nuclear localiz
   3645..3743    -  CDS            VP1_POVMP (fragment): Experimental evidence at protein level: Swiss-Prot protein existence level 1. Forms an icosahedral capsid with a T=7 symmetry and a 40 nm diameter. The capsid is composed of 72 pentamers linked to each other by disulfide bonds and associated with VP2 or VP3 proteins. Interacts with terminal alpha(2,3)-linked sialic acids on the cell surface to provide virion attachment to target cell. This attachment induces virion internalization predominantly through caveolin-mediated endocytosis. Once attached, the virion is internalized by caveolin- mediated endocytosis and traffics to the endoplasmic reti
   3754..3889    +  rep_origin     SV40 ori: SV40 origin of replication
   3915..4483    +  rep_origin     ori: high-copy-number ColE1/pMB1/pBR322/pUC origin of replication
   4516..4974    -  rep_origin     f1 ori (sequence partly withheld): f1 bacteriophage origin of replication; arrow indicates direction of (+) strand synthesis
   4962..5083    -  CDS            M13 gene IV (fragment) (sequence withheld): pIV; IV; phage assembly
   5184..5288    +  promoter       AmpR promoter: bla
   5289..6149    +  CDS            AmpR: β-lactamase; bla; confers resistance to ampicillin, carbenicillin, and related antibiotics
>Addgene plasmid #133705 | pCMV HA-DP-1 | addgene full sequence | sequence record 275884 | Addgene NGS Result
GACATTGATTATTGACTAGTTATTAATAGTAATCAATTACGGGGTCATTAGTTCATAGCCCATATATGGA
GTTCCGCGTTACATAACTTACGGTAAATGGCCCGCCTGGCTGACCGCCCAACGACCCCCGCCCATTGACG
TCAATAATGACGTATGTTCCCATAGTAACGCCAATAGGGACTTTCCATTGACGTCAATGGGTGGAGTATT
TACGGTAAACTGCCCACTTGGCAGTACATCAAGTGTATCATATGCCAAGTACGCCCCCTATTGACGTCAA
TGACGGTAAATGGCCCGCCTGGCATTATGCCCAGTACATGACCTTATGGGACTTTCCTACTTGGCAGTAC
ATCTACGTATTAGTCATCGCTATTACCATGGTGATGCGGTTTTGGCAGTACATCAATGGGCGTGGATAGC
GGTTTGACTCACGGGGATTTCCAAGTCTCCACCCCATTGACGTCAATGGGAGTTTGTTTTGGCACCAAAA
TCAACGGGACTTTCCAAAATGTCGTAACAACTCCGCCCCATTGACGCAAATGGGCGGTAGGCGTGTACGG
TGGGAGGTCTATATAAGCAGAGCTCTCTGGCTAACTAGAGAACCCACTGCTTACTGGCTTATCGAAATTA
ATACGACTCACTATAGGGAGACCCAAGCTTACCATGGCCTACCCCTACGACGTGCCCGACTACGCCTCCC
TCGGATCCACCATGGCAAAAGATGCCAGTCTAATTGAAGCCAACGGAGAACTAAAGGTCTTTATAGACCA
GAATCTTAGTCCTGGGAAAGGTGTGGTATCTCTTGTAGCCGTCCACCCGTCCACAGTCAACACACTTGGG
AAGCAGCTTTTGCCAAAAACCTTCGGACAGTCCAATGTCAATATTACACAGCAAGTGGTGATTGGCACGC
CTCAGAGACCGGCAGCATCCAACACTATTGTGGTAGGAAGCCCACACACTCCCAACACGCATTTTGTGTC
ACAGAACCAGACGTCTGACTCCTCACCTTGGTCTGCTGGGAAGCGGAACAGGAAGGGCGAGAAGAATGGC
AAGGGCCTGCGGCATTTCTCCATGAAGGTGTGTGAGAAGGTGCAGAGGAAAGGAACCACCTCCTACAATG
AGGTGGCTGACGAGCTGGTGGCAGAGTTCAGCGCTGCCGACAACCACATTCTACCAAACGAATCAGCTTA
TGACCAGAAGAACATCCGGCGGCGTGTCTACGATGCCTTAAATGTGCTAATGGCCATGAACATCATCTCC
AAGGAGAAGAAGGAGATCAAATGGATCGGCCTGCCCACCAACTCAGCTCAGGAGTGCCAGAACTTAGAGG
TAGAGAGGCAGAGGAGGCTGGAGAGGATCAAACAGAAGCAGTCACAGCTCCAGGAGCTCATCCTGCAGCA
AATTGCCTTCAAGAACTTGGTGCAGAGAAATCGCCAAGCTGAGCAGCAGGCCCGCAGGCCGCCTCCTCCC
AACTCTGTCATCCACTTGCCCTTCATCATTGTCAACACCAGCAGGAAGACAGTCATTGACTGCAGCATCT
CCAATGACAAATTTGAGTATCTGTTTAACTTTGACAACACGTTTGAGATCCACGATGACATTGAGGTGCT
CAAGCGCATGGGCATGGCATGTGGGCTGGAGTCTGGCAACTGCTCTGCTGAAGACCTCAAGGTGGCCAGA
AGTTTGGTACCAAAAGCTCTAGAACCATACGTGACAGAAATGGCTCAGGGATCCATTGGTGGAGTATTCG
TCACGACAACAGGTTCTACATCCAATGGCACAAGGCTTTCTGCCAGTGATTTGAGCAATGGTGCAGATGG
GATGCTGGCCACGAGCTCCAATGGGTCTCAGTACAGCGGCTCCAGGGTCGAGACCCCTGTGTCCTACGTT
GGGGAGGATGATGACGACGATGATGACTTTAATGAGAACGACGAGGAGGATTGATTACTCAACCCGTAGA
CCCCTCTCCCCTTCGAATCAGCTTCAGGAAAAACACGTATAGAGGAAAGAAACTTAAAGTGGGGCTTTCT
GTTCTTTTTGGCCTACTCCCAAGAAGATACCCGCGAGTTCTGGAGTTAGATGTGCAGCTCCAAGTGAGGA
GGAGTGTGCTACCGAGCTCGAATTCTGCAGATATCCATCACACTGGCGGCCGCTCGAGCATGCATCTAGA
GGGCCCTATTCTATAGTGTCACCTAAATGCTAGAGGATCTTTGTGAAGGAACCTTACTTCTGTGGTGTGA
CATAATTGGACAAACTACCTACAGAGATTTAAAGCTCTAAGGTAAATATAAAATTTTTAAGTGTATAATG
TGTTAAACTACTGATTCTAATTGTTTGTGTATTTTAGATTCCAACCTATGGAACTGATGAATGGGAGCAG
TGGTGGAATGCCTTTAATGAGGAAAACCTGTTTTGCTCAGAAGAAATGCCATCTAGTGATGATGAGGCTA
CTGCTGACTCTCAACATTCTACTCCTCCAAAAAAGAAGAGAAAGGTAGAAGACCCCAAGGACTTTCCTTC
AGAATTGCTAAGTTTTTTGAGTCATGCTGTGTTTAGTAATAGAACTCTTGCTTGCTTTGCTATTTACACC
ACAAAGGAAAAAGCTGCACTGCTATACAAGAAAATTATGGAAAAATATTTGATGTATAGTGCCTTGACTA
GAGATCATAATCAGCCATACCACATTTGTAGAGGTTTTACTTGCTTTAAAAAACCTCCCACACCTCCCCC
TGAACCTGAAACATAAAATGAATGCAATTGTTGTTGTTAACTTGTTTATTGCAGCTTATAATGGTTACAA
ATAAAGCAATAGCATCACAAATTTCACAAATAAAGCATTTTTTTCACTGCATTCTAGTTGTGGTTTGTCC
AAACTCATCAATGTATCTTATCATGTCTGGATCGATCCCGCCATGGTATCAACGCCATATTTCTATTTAC
AGTAGGGACCTCTTCGTTGTGTAGGTACCGCTGTATTCCTAGGGAAATAGTAGAGGCACCTTGAACTGTC
TGCATCAGCCATATAGCCCCCGCTGTTCGATTTACAAACACAGGCACAGTACTGACAAACCCATACACCT
CCTCTGAAATACCCATAGTTGCTAGGGCTGTCTCCGAACTCATTACACCCTCCAAAGTCAGAGCTGTAAT
TTCGCCATCAAGGGCAGCGAGGGCTTCTCCAGATAAAATAGCTTCTGCCGAGAGTCCCGTAAGGGTAGAC
ACTTCAGCTAATCCCTCGATGAGGTCTACTAGAATAGTCAGTGCGGCTCCCATTTTGAAAATTCACTTAC
TTGATCAGCTTCAGAAGATGGCGGAGGGCCTCCAACACAGTAATTTTCCTCCCGACTCTTAAAATAGAAA
ATGTCAAGTCAGTTAAGCAGGAAGTGACTAACTGACCGCAGCTGGCCGTGCGACATCCTCTTTTAATTAG
TTGCTAGGCAACTGCCCTCCAGAGGGCAGTGTGGTTTTGCAAGAGGAAGCAAAAAGCCTCTCCACCCAGG
CCTAGAATGTTTCCACCCAATCATTACTATGACAACAGCTGTTTTTTTTAGTATTAAGCAGAGGCCGGGG
GCCCCTGGCCTCCGCTTACTCTGGAGAAAAAGAAGAGAGGCATTGTAGAGGCTTCCAGAGGCAACTTGTC
AAAACAGGACTGCTTCTATTTCTGTCACACTGTCTGGCCCTGTCACAAGGTCCAGCACCTCCATACCCCC
TTTAATAAGCAGTTTGGGAACGGGTGCGGGTCTTACTCCGCCCATCCCGCCCCTAACTCCGCCCAGTTCC
GCCCATTCTCCGCCCCATGGCTGACTAATTTTTTTTATTTATGCAGAGGCCGAGGCCGCCTCGGCCTCTG
AGCTATTCCAGAAGTAGTGAGGAGGCTTTTTTGGAGGCCTAGGCTTTTGCAAAAAGCTAATTCGGCGTAA
TCTGCTGCTTGCAAACAAAAAAACCACCGCTACCAGCGGTGGTTTGTTTGCCGGATCAAGAGCTACCAAC
TCTTTTTCCGAAGGTAACTGGCTTCAGCAGAGCGCAGATACCAAATACTGTCCTTCTAGTGTAGCCGTAG
TTAGGCCACCACTTCAAGAACTCTGTAGCACCGCCTACATACCTCGCTCTGCTGAAGCCAGTTACCAGTG
GCTGCTGCCAGTGGCGATAAGTCGTGTCTTACCGGGTTGGACTCAAGAGATAGTTACCGGATAAGGCGCA
GCGGTCGGGCTGAACGGGGGGTTCGTGCACACAGCCCAGCTTGGAGCGAACGACCTACACCGAACTGAGA
TACCTACAGCGTGAGCTATGAGAAAGCGCCACGCTTCCCGAAGGGAGAAAGGCGGACAGGTATCCGGTAA
GCGGCAGGGTCGGAACAGGAGAGCGCACGAGGGAGCTTCCAGGGGGAAACGCCTGGTATCTTTATAGTCC
TGTCGGGTTTCGCCACCTCTGACTTGAGCGTCGATTTTTGTGATGCTCGTCAGGGGGGCGGAGCCTATGG
AAAAACGCCAGCAACGCAAGCTAGCTTCTAGCTAGAAATTGTAAACGTTAATATTTTGTTAAAATTCGCG
TTAAATTTTTGTTAAATCAGCTCATTTTTTAACCAATAGGCCGAAATCGGCAAAATCCCTTATAAATCAA
AAGAATAGCCCGAGATAGGGT
[37 nt withheld, positions 4642-4678]
AAAGAACGTGGACTCCAACGTCAAAGGGCGAAAAACCGTCTATCAGGGCGATGGCC
[115 nt withheld, positions 4735-4849]
G
[233 nt withheld, positions 4851-5083]
CTGGACCCGAAAGGGCCTCGTGATACGCCTATTTTTATAGGTTAATGTCATGATAATAATGGTTTCTTAG
ACGTCAGGTGGCACTTTTCGGGGAAATGTGCGCGGAACCCCTATTTGTTTATTTTTCTAAATACATTCAA
ATATGTATCCGCTCATGAGACAATAACCCTGATAAATGCTTCAATAATATTGAAAAAGGAAGAGTATGAG
TATTCAACATTTCCGTGTCGCCCTTATTCCCTTTTTTGCGGCATTTTGCCTTCCTGTTTTTGCTCACCCA
GAAACGCTGGTGAAAGTAAAAGATGCTGAAGATCAGTTGGGTGCACGAGTGGGTTACATCGAACTGGATC
TCAACAGCGGTAAGATCCTTGAGAGTTTTCGCCCCGAAGAACGTTTTCCAATGATGAGCACTTTTAAAGT
TCTGCTATGTGGCGCGGTATTATCCCGTGTTGACGCCGGGCAAGAGCAACTCGGTCGCCGCATACACTAT
TCTCAGAATGACTTGGTTGAGTACTCACCAGTCACAGAAAAGCATCTTACGGATGGCATGACAGTAAGAG
AATTATGCAGTGCTGCCATAACCATGAGTGATAACACTGCGGCCAACTTACTTCTGACAACGATCGGAGG
ACCGAAGGAGCTAACCGCTTTTTTGCACAACATGGGGGATCATGTAACTCGCCTTGATCGTTGGGAACCG
GAGCTGAATGAAGCCATACCAAACGACGAGCGTGACACCACGATGCCTGCAGCAATGGCAACAACGTTGC
GCAAACTATTAACTGGCGAACTACTTACTCTAGCTTCCCGGCAACAATTAATAGACTGGATGGAGGCGGA
TAAAGTTGCAGGACCACTTCTGCGCTCGGCCCTTCCGGCTGGCTGGTTTATTGCTGATAAATCTGGAGCC
GGTGAGCGTGGGTCTCGCGGTATCATTGCAGCACTGGGGCCAGATGGTAAGCCCTCCCGTATCGTAGTTA
TCTACACGACGGGGAGTCAGGCAACTATGGATGAACGAAATAGACAGATCGCTGAGATAGGTGCCTCACT
GATTAAGCATTGGTAACTGTCAGACCAAGTTTACTCATATATACTTTAGATTGATTTAAAACTTCATTTT
TAATTTCTCTAGCGCGTT
